>Addgene plasmid #91880 | AOI-WT-Cas9-sg-mouse Ezh2-E18-GFP | addgene partial sequence | sequence record 181565 | Addgene Partial NGS Result
GCCTTCGCCCCGTGCCCCGCTCCGCCGCCGCCTCGCGCCGCCCGCCCCGGCTCTGACTGACCGCGTTACT
CCCACAGGTGAGCGGGCGGGACGGCCCTTCTCCTCCGGGCTGTAATTAGCTGAGCAAGAGGTAAGGGTTT
AAGGGATGGTTGGTTGGTGGGGTATTAATGTTTAATTACCTGGAGCACCTGCCTGAAATCACTTTTTTTC
AGGTTGGACCGGTGCCACCATGGACTATAAGGACCACGACGGAGACTACAAGGATCATGATATTGATTAC
AAAGACGATGACGATAAGATGGCCCCAAAGAAGAAGCGGAAGGTCGGTATCCACGGAGTCCCAGCAGCCG
ACAAGAAGTACAGCATCGGCCTGGACATCGGCACCAACTCTGTGGGCTGGGCCGTGATCACCGACGAGTA
CAAGGTGCCCAGCAAGAAATTCAAGGTGCTGGGCAACACCGACCGGCACAGCATCAAGAAGAACCTGATC
GGAGCCCTGCTGTTCGACAGCGGCGAAACAGCCGAGGCCACCCGGCTGAAGAGAACCGCCAGAAGAAGAT
ACACCAGACGGAAGAACCGGATCTGCTATCTGCAAGAGATCTTCAGCAACGAGATGGCCAAGGTGGACGA
CAGCTTCTTCCACAGACTGGAAGAGTCCTTCCTGGTGGAAGAGGATAAGAAGCACGAGCGGCACCCCATC
TTCGGCAACATCGTGGACGAGGTGGCCTACCACGAGAAGTACCCCACCATCTACCACCTGAGAAAGAAAC
TGGTGGACAGCACCGACAAGGCCGACCTGCGGCTGATCTATCTGGCCCTGGCCCACATGATCAAGTTCCG
GGGCCACTTCCTGATCGAGGGCGACCTGAACCCCGACAACAGCGACGTGGACAAGCTGTTCATCCAGCTG
GTGCAGACCTACAACCAGCTGTTCGAGGAAAACCCCATCAACGCCAGCGGCGTGGACGCCAAGGCCATCC
TGTCTGCCAGACTGAGCAAGAGCAGACGGCTGGAAAATCTGATCGCCCAGCTGCCCGGCGAGAAGAAGAA
TGGCCTGTTCGGAAACCTGATTGCCCTGAGCCTGGGCCTGACCCCCAACTTCAAGAGCAACTTCGACCTG
GCCGAGGATGCCAAACTGCAGCTGAGCAAGGACACCTACGACGACGACCTGGACAACCTGCTGGCCCAGA
TCGGCGACCAGTACGCCGACCTGTTTCTGGCCGCCAAGAACCTGTCCGACGCCATCCTGCTGAGCGACAT
CCTGAGAGTGAACACCGAGATCACCAAGGCCCCCCTGAGCGCCTCTATGATCAAGAGATACGACGAGCAC
CACCAGGACCTGACCCTGCTGAAAGCTCTCGTGCGGCAGCAGCTGCCTGAGAAGTACAAAGAGATTTTCT
TCGACCAGAGCAAGAACGGCTACGCCGGCTACATTGACGGCGGAGCCAGCCAGGAAGAGTTCTACAAGTT
CATCAAGCCCATCCTGGAAAAGATGGACGGCACCGAGGAACTGCTCGTGAAGCTGAACAGAGAGGACCTG
CTGCGGAAGCAGCGGACCTTCGACAACGGCAGCATCCCCCACCAGATCCACCTGGGAGAGCTGCACGCCA
TTCTGCGGCGGCAGGAAGATTTTTACCCATTCCTGAAGGACAACCGGGAAAAGATCGAGAAGATCCTGAC
CTTCCGCATCCCCTACTACGTGGGCCCTCTGGCCAGGGGAAACAGCAGATTCGCCTGGATGACCAGAAAG
AGCGAGGAAACCATCACCCCCTGGAACTTCGAGGAAGTGGTGGACAAGGGCGCTTCCGCCCAGAGCTTCA
TCGAGCGGATGACCAACTTCGATAAGAACCTGCCCAACGAGAAGGTGCTGCCCAAGCACAGCCTGCTGTA
CGAGTACTTCACCGTGTATAACGAGCTGACCAAAGTGAAATACGTGACCGAGGGAATGAGAAAGCCCGCC
TTCCTGAGCGGCGAGCAGAAAAAGGCCATCGTGGACCTGCTGTTCAAGACCAACCGGAAAGTGACCGTGA
AGCAGCTGAAAGAGGACTACTTCAAGAAAATCGAGTGCTTCGACTCCGTGGAAATCTCCGGCGTGGAAGA
TCGGTTCAACGCCTCCCTGGGCACATACCACGATCTGCTGAAAATTATCAAGGACAAGGACTTCCTGGAC
AATGAGGAAAACGAGGACATTCTGGAAGATATCGTGCTGACCCTGACACTGTTTGAGGACAGAGAGATGA
TCGAGGAACGGCTGAAAACCTATGCCCACCTGTTCGACGACAAAGTGATGAAGCAGCTGAAGCGGCGGAG
ATACACCGGCTGGGGCAGGCTGAGCCGGAAGCTGATCAACGGCATCCGGGACAAGCAGTCCGGCAAGACA
ATCCTGGATTTCCTGAAGTCCGACGGCTTCGCCAACAGAAACTTCATGCAGCTGATCCACGACGACAGCC
TGACCTTTAAAGAGGACATCCAGAAAGCCCAGGTGTCCGGCCAGGGCGATAGCCTGCACGAGCACATTGC
CAATCTGGCCGGCAGCCCCGCCATTAAGAAGGGCATCCTGCAGACAGTGAAGGTGGTGGACGAGCTCGTG
AAAGTGATGGGCCGGCACAAGCCCGAGAACATCGTGATCGAAATGGCCAGAGAGAACCAGACCACCCAGA
AGGGACAGAAGAACAGCCGCGAGAGAATGAAGCGGATCGAAGAGGGCATCAAAGAGCTGGGCAGCCAGAT
CCTGAAAGAACACCCCGTGGAAAACACCCAGCTGCAGAACGAGAAGCTGTACCTGTACTACCTGCAGAAT
GGGCGGGATATGTACGTGGACCAGGAACTGGACATCAACCGGCTGTCCGACTACGATGTGGACCATATCG
TGCCTCAGAGCTTTCTGAAGGACGACTCCATCGACAACAAGGTGCTGACCAGAAGCGACAAGAACCGGGG
CAAGAGCGACAACGTGCCCTCCGAAGAGGTCGTGAAGAAGATGAAGAACTACTGGCGGCAGCTGCTGAAC
GCCAAGCTGATTACCCAGAGAAAGTTCGACAATCTGACCAAGGCCGAGAGAGGCGGCCTGAGCGAACTGG
ATAAGGCCGGCTTCATCAAGAGACAGCTGGTGGAAACCCGGCAGATCACAAAGCACGTGGCACAGATCCT
GGACTCCCGGATGAACACTAAGTACGACGAGAATGACAAGCTGATCCGGGAAGTGAAAGTGATCACCCTG
AAGTCCAAGCTGGTGTCCGATTTCCGGAAGGATTTCCAGTTTTACAAAGTGCGCGAGATCAACAACTACC
ACCACGCCCACGACGCCTACCTGAACGCCGTCGTGGGAACCGCCCTGATCAAAAAGTACCCTAAGCTGGA
AAGCGAGTTCGTGTACGGCGACTACAAGGTGTACGACGTGCGGAAGATGATCGCCAAGAGCGAGCAGGAA
ATCGGCAAGGCTACCGCCAAGTACTTCTTCTACAGCAACATCATGAACTTTTTCAAGACCGAGATTACCC
TGGCCAACGGCGAGATCCGGAAGCGGCCTCTGATCGAGACAAACGGCGAAACCGGGGAGATCGTGTGGGA
TAAGGGCCGGGATTTTGCCACCGTGCGGAAAGTGCTGAGCATGCCCCAAGTGAATATCGTGAAAAAGACC
GAGGTGCAGACAGGCGGCTTCAGCAAAGAGTCTATCCTGCCCAAGAGGAACAGCGATAAGCTGATCGCCA
GAAAGAAGGACTGGGACCCTAAGAAGTACGGCGGCTTCGACAGCCCCACCGTGGCCTATTCTGTGCTGGT
GGTGGCCAAAGTGGAAAAGGGCAAGTCCAAGAAACTGAAGAGTGTGAAAGAGCTGCTGGGGATCACCATC
ATGGAAAGAAGCAGCTTCGAGAAGAATCCCATCGACTTTCTGGAAGCCAAGGGCTACAAAGAAGTGAAAA
AGGACCTGATCATCAAGCTGCCTAAGTACTCCCTGTTCGAGCTGGAAAACGGCCGGAAGAGAATGCTGGC
CTCTGCCGGCGAACTGCAGAAGGGAAACGAACTGGCCCTGCCCTCCAAATATGTGAACTTCCTGTACCTG
GCCAGCCACTATGAGAAGCTGAAGGGCTCCCCCGAGGATAATGAGCAGAAACAGCTGTTTGTGGAACAGC
ACAAGCACTACCTGGACGAGATCATCGAGCAGATCAGCGAGTTCTCCAAGAGAGTGATCCTGGCCGACGC
TAATCTGGACAAAGTGCTGTCCGCCTACAACAAGCACCGGGATAAGCCCATCAGAGAGCAGGCCGAGAAT
ATCATCCACCTGTTTACCCTGACCAATCTGGGAGCCCCTGCCGCCTTCAAGTACTTTGACACCACCATCG
ACCGGAAGAGGTACACCAGCACCAAAGAGGTGCTGGACGCCACCCTGATCCACCAGAGCATCACCGGCCT
GTACGAGACACGGATCGACCTGTCTCAGCTGGGAGGCGACAAAAGGCCGGCGGCCACGAAAAAGGCCGGC
CAGGCAAAAAAGAAAAAGGAATTCGGCAGTGGAGAGGGCAGAGGAAGTCTGCTAACATGCGGTGACGTCG
AGGAGAATCCTGGCCCAGTGAGCAAGGGCGAGGAGCTGTTCACCGGGGTGGTGCCCATCCTGGTCGAGCT
GGACGGCGACGTAAACGGCCACAAGTTCAGCGTGTCCGGCGAGGGCGAGGGCGATGCCACCTACGGCAAG
CTGACCCTGAAGTTCATCTGCACCACCGGCAAGCTGCCCGTGCCCTGGCCCACCCTCGTGACCACCCTGA
CCTACGGCGTGCAGTGCTTCAGCCGCTACCCCGACCACATGAAGCAGCACGACTTCTTCAAGTCCGCCAT
GCCCGAAGGCTACGTCCAGGAGCGCACCATCTTCTTCAAGGACGACGGCAACTACAAGACCCGCGCCGAG
GTGAAGTTCGAGGGCGACACCCTGGTGAACCGCATCGAGCTGAAGGGCATCGACTTCAAGGAGGACGGCA
ACATCCTGGGGCACAAGCTGGAGTACAACTACAACAGCCACAACGTCTATATCATGGCCGACAAGCAGAA
GAACGGCATCAAGGTGAACTTCAAGATCCGCCACAACATCGAGGACGGCAGCGTGCAGCTCGCCGACCAC
TACCAGCAGAACACCCCCATCGGCGACGGCCCCGTGCTGCTGCCCGACAACCACTACCTGAGCACCCAGT
CCGCCCTGAGCAAAGACCCCAACGAGAAGCGCGATCACATGGTCCTGCTGGAGTTCGTGACCGCCGCCGG
GATCACTCTCGGCATGGACGAGCTGTACAAGGAATTCTAACTAGAGCTCGCTGATCAGCCTCGACTGTGC
CTTCTAGTTGCCAGCCATCTGTTGTTTGCCCCTCCCCCGTGCCTTCCTTGACCCTGGAAGGTGCCACTCC
CACTGTCCTTTCCTAATAAAATGAGGAAATTGCATCGCATTGTCTGAGTAGGTGTCATTCTATTCTGGGG
GGTGGGGTGGGGCAGGACAGCAAGGGGGAGGATTGGGAAGAGAATAGCAGGCATGCTGGGGAGCGGCCGC
AGGAACCCCTAGTGATGGAGTTGGCCACTCCCTCTCTGCGCGCTCGCTCGCTCACTGAGGCCGGGCGACC
AAAGGTCGCCCGACGCCCGGGCTTTGCCCGGGCGGCCTCAGTGAGCGAGCGAGCGCGCAGCTGCCTGCAG
GGGCGCCTGATGCGGTATTTTCTCCTTACGCATCTGTGCGGTATTTCACACCGCATA
[95 nt withheld, positions 5728-5822]
T
[46 nt withheld, positions 5824-5869]
C
[141 nt withheld, positions 5871-6011]
CCTTTGACGTTGGAGTCCACGTTCTTT
[37 nt withheld, positions 6039-6075]
ACTCTATCTCGGGCTATTCTTTTGATTTATAAGGGATTTTGCCGATTTCGGTCTATTGGTTAAAAAATGA
GCTGATTTAACAAAAATTTAACGCGAATTTTAACAAAATATTAACGTTTACAATTTTATGGTGCACTCTC
AGTACAATCTGCTCTGATGCCGCATAGTTAAGCCAGCCCCGACACCCGCCAACACCCGCTGACGCGCCCT
GACGGGCTTGTCTGCTCCCGGCATCCGCTTACAGACAAGCTGTGACCGTCTCCGGGAGCTGCATGTGTCA
GAGGTTTTCACCGTCATCACCGAAACGCGCGAGACGAAAGGGCCTCGTGATACGCCTATTTTTATAGGTT
AATGTCATGATAATAATGGTTTCTTAGACGTCAGGTGGCACTTTTCGGGGAAATGTGCGCGGAACCCCTA
TTTGTTTATTTTTCTAAATACATTCAAATATGTATCCGCTCATGAGACAATAACCCTGATAAATGCTTCA
ATAATATTGAAAAAGGAAGAGTATGAGTATTCAACATTTCCGTGTCGCCCTTATTCCCTTTTTTGCGGCA
TTTTGCCTTCCTGTTTTTGCTCACCCAGAAACGCTGGTGAAAGTAAAAGATGCTGAAGATCAGTTGGGTG
CACGAGTGGGTTACATCGAACTGGATCTCAACAGCGGTAAGATCCTTGAGAGTTTTCGCCCCGAAGAACG
TTTTCCAATGATGAGCACTTTTAAAGTTCTGCTATGTGGCGCGGTATTATCCCGTATTGACGCCGGGCAA
GAGCAACTCGGTCGCCGCATACACTATTCTCAGAATGACTTGGTTGAGTACTCACCAGTCACAGAAAAGC
ATCTTACGGATGGCATGACAGTAAGAGAATTATGCAGTGCTGCCATAACCATGAGTGATAACACTGCGGC
CAACTTACTTCTGACAACGATCGGAGGACCGAAGGAGCTAACCGCTTTTTTGCACAACATGGGGGATCAT
GTAACTCGCCTTGATCGTTGGGAACCGGAGCTGAATGAAGCCATACCAAACGACGAGCGTGACACCACGA
TGCCTGTAGCAATGGCAACAACGTTGCGCAAACTATTAACTGGCGAACTACTTACTCTAGCTTCCCGGCA
ACAATTAATAGACTGGATGGAGGCGGATAAAGTTGCAGGACCACTTCTGCGCTCGGCCCTTCCGGCTGGC
TGGTTTATTGCTGATAAATCTGGAGCCGGTGAGCGTGGAAGCCGCGGTATCATTGCAGCACTGGGGCCAG
ATGGTAAGCCCTCCCGTATCGTAGTTATCTACACGACGGGGAGTCAGGCAACTATGGATGAACGAAATAG
ACAGATCGCTGAGATAGGTGCCTCACTGATTAAGCATTGGTAACTGTCAGACCAAGTTTACTCATATATA
CTTTAGATTGATTTAAAACTTCATTTTTAATTTAAAAGGATCTAGGTGAAGATCCTTTTTGATAATCTCA
TGACCAAAATCCCTTAACGTGAGTTTTCGTTCCACTGAGCGTCAGACCCCGTAGAAAAGATCAAAGGATC
TTCTTGAGATCCTTTTTTTCTGCGCGTAATCTGCTGCTTGCAAACAAAAAAACCACCGCTACCAGCGGTG
GTTTGTTTGCCGGATCAAGAGCTACCAACTCTTTTTCCGAAGGTAACTGGCTTCAGCAGAGCGCAGATAC
CAAATACTGTTCTTCTAGTGTAGCCGTAGTTAGGCCACCACTTCAAGAACTCTGTAGCACCGCCTACATA
CCTCGCTCTGCTAATCCTGTTACCAGTGGCTGCTGCCAGTGGCGATAAGTCGTGTCTTACCGGGTTGGAC
TCAAGACGATAGTTACCGGATAAGGCGCAGCGGTCGGGCTGAACGGGGGGTTCGTGCACACAGCCCAGCT
TGGAGCGAACGACCTACACCGAACTGAGATACCTACAGCGTGAGCTATGAGAAAGCGCCACGCTTCCCGA
AGGGAGAAAGGCGGACAGGTATCCGGTAAGCGGCAGGGTCGGAACAGGAGAGCGCACGAGGGAGCTTCCA
GGGGGAAACGCCTGGTATCTTTATAGTCCTGTCGGGTTTCGCCACCTCTGACTTGAGCGTCGATTTTTGT
GATGCTCGTCAGGGGGGCGGAGCCTATGGAAAAACGCCAGCAACGCGGCCTTTTTACGGTTCCTGGCCTT
TTGCTGGCCTTTTGCTCACATGTGAGGGCCTATTTCCCATGATTCCTTCATATTTGCATATACGATACAA
GGCTGTTAGAGAGATAATTGGAATTAATTTGACTGTAAACACAAAGATATTAGTACAAAATACGTGACGT
AGAAAGTAATAATTTCTTGGGTAGTTTGCAGTTTTAAAATTATGTTTTAAAATGGACTATCATATGCTTA
CCGTAACTTGAAAGTATTTCGATTTCTTGGCTTTATATATCTTGTGGAAAGGACGAAACACCGTGGTGGA
TGCAACCCGAAAGTTTTAGAGCTAGAAATAGCAAGTTAAAATAAGGCTAGTCCGTTATCAACTTGAAAAA
GTGGCACCGAGTCGGTGCTTTTTTGTTTTAGAGCTAGAAATAGCAAGTTAAAATAAGGCTAGTCCGTTTT
TAGCGCGTGCGCCAATTCTGCAGACAAATGGCTCTAGAGGTACCCGTTACATAACTTACGGTAAATGGCC
CGCCTGGCTGACCGCCCAACGACCCCCGCCCATTGACGTCAATAGTAACGCCAATAGGGACTTTCCATTG
ACGTCAATGGGTGGAGTATTTACGGTAAACTGCCCACTTGGCAGTACATCAAGTGTATCATATGCCAAGT
ACGCCCCCTATTGACGTCAATGACGGTAAATGGCCCGCCTGGCATTGTGCCCAGTACATGACCTTATGGG
ACTTTCCTACTTGGCAGTACATCTACGTATTAGTCATCGCTATTACCATGGTCGAGGTGAGCCCCACGTT
CTGCTTCACTCTCCCCATCTCCCCCCCCTCCCCACCCCCAATTTTGTATTTATTTATTTTTTAATTATTT
TGTGCAGCGATGGGGGCGGGGGGG
