[The description below was written by a language model from this plasmid's Addgene catalogue record.]
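Description:
AOI-WT-Cas9-sg-mouse Ezh2-E18-GFP is an all-in-one CRISPR plasmid for mammalian expression, built on the pSpCas9(BB)-2A-GFP (PX458) backbone. It is propagated in E. coli as a high-copy plasmid under ampicillin selection. It carries no drug-resistance marker for mammalian cells. Instead, the record lists EGFP as the selectable marker, so transfected cells are identified or enriched by fluorescence.

The plasmid holds two expression units. A U6 promoter, an RNA polymerase III promoter suited to short, precisely defined transcripts, drives a single guide RNA directed against mouse Ezh2, which encodes a histone methyltransferase (also known as KMT6). The guide spacer was inserted between the backbone's two BbsI sites, and both sites were destroyed in the process, as is typical of this type IIS cloning strategy. The "E18" in the name may indicate the targeted exon, but the record does not say so. The second unit expresses wild-type Streptococcus pyogenes Cas9 carrying a 3xFLAG tag, joined to EGFP through a 2A self-cleaving peptide. Nuclease and reporter are therefore produced from one transcript as separate proteins, and green fluorescence reports Cas9 expression. The promoter driving this cassette is not stated in the record, and no feature table was supplied to confirm other elements.

The stated purpose is co-expression of tagged Cas9 and the Ezh2 guide, which allows targeted cleavage and disruption of Ezh2 in mouse cells. The associated publication concerns Ezh2 inactivation in Myc-driven Group 3 medulloblastoma, consistent with use of the plasmid to knock out the gene in that tumour model.
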