Addgene plasmid #91880: AOI-WT-Cas9-sg-mouse Ezh2-E18-GFP
Purpose: Expresses 3xFLAG-Cas9 and a gRNA targeting mouse Ezh2
Depositing lab: Martine Roussel. Depositing organization: St. Jude Children's Research Hospital. Publication: Inactivation of Ezh2 Upregulates Gfi1 and Drives Aggressive Myc-Driven Group 3 Medulloblastoma. Vo BT, Li C, Morgan MA, Theurillat I, Finkelstein D, Wright S, Hyle J, Smith SM, Fan Y, Wang YD, Wu G, Orr BA, Northcott PA, Shilatifard A, Sherr CJ, Roussel MF. Cell Rep. 2017 Mar 21;18(12):2907-2917. doi: 10.1016/j.celrep.2017.02.073. PubMed 28329683.
Backbone
  Vector backbone: pSpCas9(BB)-2A-GFP (PX458)
  Backbone manufacturer: Feng Zhang Lab (Addgene #48138)
  Vector type: Mammalian Expression, CRISPR
  Selectable markers: EGFP
Growth in bacteria
  Bacterial resistance: Ampicillin, 100 μg/mL
  Growth temperature: 37°C
  Growth strain: DH5alpha
  Copy number: High Copy
Gene/Insert
  Gene/Insert name: gRNA targeting Ezh2
  gRNA/shRNA sequence: GTGGTGGATGCAACCCGAAA
  Species: M. musculus (mouse)
  Entrez Gene: Ezh2 (a.k.a. Enx-1, Enx1h, KMT6, mKIAA4065)
  Promoter: U6
  Cloning method: Restriction Enzyme; 5′ cloning site BbsI (destroyed during cloning); 3′ cloning site BbsI (destroyed during cloning)
  Sequencing primers: 5′ LKO.1 5'
Terms and licenses: Academic/Nonprofit Terms; Industry Terms: Not Available to Industry
Depositor comments: This vector also contains FLAG-tagged SpCas9-2A-EGFP.
How to cite: AOI-WT-Cas9-sg-mouse Ezh2-E18-GFP was a gift from Martine Roussel (Addgene plasmid # 91880 ; http://n2t.net/addgene:91880 ; RRID:Addgene_91880)
